Addgene plasmid #70680: pRL838
Purpose: (Empty Backbone) This vector was used to generate a library of ca. 17-kb sequences of clones as part of a genomic sequence strategy and were then used to complement mutations.
Depositing lab: Peter Wolk. Depositing organization: Michigan State University. Publication: Complete genomic sequence of the filamentous nitrogen-fixing cyanobacterium Anabaena sp. strain PCC 7120. Kaneko T, Nakamura Y, Wolk CP, Kuritz T, Sasamoto S, Watanabe A, Iriguchi M, Ishikawa A, Kawashima K, Kimura T, Kishida Y, Kohara M, Matsumoto M, Matsuno A, Muraki A, Nakazaki N, Shimpo S, Sugimoto M, Takazawa M, Yamada M, Yasuda M, Tabata S. DNA Res. 2001 Oct 31;8(5):205-13; 227-53. PubMed 11759840.
Backbone
  Vector backbone: modification of pBAC108L
  Backbone size (bp): 8850
  Vector type: Cre/Lox
  Selectable markers: Erythromycin for selection in cyanobacteria
Growth in bacteria
  Bacterial resistance: Chloramphenicol, 25 μg/mL
  Growth temperature: 37°C
  Growth strain: DH5alpha
  Copy number: Low Copy
Gene/Insert
  Cloning method: Restriction Enzyme
Resource information
  A portion of this plasmid was derived from a plasmid made by: Shizuya, H., Birren, B., Kim, U. J. et al. 1992, Cloning and stable maintenance of 300-kilobase-pair fragments of human DNA in Escherichia coli using an F-factor-based vector., Proc. Natl. Acad. Sci. USA, 89, 8794–8797
Terms and licenses: Academic/Nonprofit Terms; Industry Terms: Not Available to Industry
Depositor comments: To facilitate the construction of low-copy-number BAC vector pRL838 (GenBank AF403425), a derivative of pBAC108L and pUC19 were fused at their unique BspLU11I (isoschizomer of PciI) sites, permitting modification of the BAC vector as a high-copy-number plasmid. The BAC vector was later freed from pUC19 by use of BspLU11I. To take further advantage of the features bracketing the cloning region of pBAC108L, the Sal I and Sst I sites were relocated to the polylinker, and other unique sites added. With the exception of BanII (GRGCY/C), but including its SacI subset (GAGCT/C) and BspLU11I (not in the polylinker), the ends of the large restriction fragments--from 0.1 to more than 0.5 Mb--resulting from digestion by 16 restriction enzymes (Fig. 2 of Bancroft et al. J Bacteriol 171: 5940-5948, 1989) could be accommodated by the restriction sites of the polylinker. Additional references: Wolk CP, Fan Q, Zhou R, Huang G, Lechno-Yossef S, Kuritz T, Wojciuch E (2007) Paired cloning vectors for complementation of mutations in the cyanobacterium Anabaena sp. strain PCC 7120. Arch Microbiol 188: 551-563 Huang G, Fan Q, Lechno-Yossef S, Wojciuch E, Wolk CP, Kaneko T, Tabata S (2005) Clustered genes required for the synthesis of heterocyst envelope polysaccharide in Anabaena sp. strain PCC 7120. J Bacteriol 187: 1114-1123 Fan Q, Huang G, Lechno-Yossef S, Wolk CP, Kaneko T, Tabata S (2005) Clustered genes required for synthesis and deposition of envelope glycolipids in Anabaena sp. strain PCC 7120. Mol Microbiol 58: 227-243
How to cite: pRL838 was a gift from Peter Wolk (Addgene plasmid # 70680 ; http://n2t.net/addgene:70680 ; RRID:Addgene_70680)
