[The description below was written by a language model from this plasmid's Addgene catalogue record and pLannotate feature annotations shown in this document.]
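Description:
pRL838 is an empty, low-copy bacterial artificial chromosome (BAC) cloning vector of 8,850 bp, built as a modification of the F-factor-based vector pBAC108L. It replicates in E. coli through the F plasmid machinery annotated in the sequence: the ori2 (oriS) origin, the repE initiator and the incC incompatibility region. The sopA, sopB and sopC partitioning functions ensure stable segregation at very low copy number. Selection in E. coli is by chloramphenicol, through a cat gene with its own promoter. An ermC erythromycin-resistance methylase, together with its regulatory leader peptide, provides the marker recorded for selection in cyanobacteria. The vector also carries an IncP origin of transfer with traJ and a fragment of traI, elements that allow conjugal mobilization when transfer functions are supplied in trans. The record does not describe the transfer procedure itself.

The cloning region retains the features that bracket the insert site in pBAC108L: a lambda cos site, a loxP site (the reason for its Cre/Lox classification), and T7 and SP6 phage promoters flanking a polylinker. According to the depositor, SalI and SstI sites were moved into this polylinker and further unique sites were added, so that it could accept the ends of large Anabaena restriction fragments produced by a panel of enzymes. During construction the BAC was temporarily fused to pUC19 at a unique BspLU11I site so that it could be modified as a high-copy plasmid, and was then released again. pRL838 was used to build a library of roughly 17-kb clones for the genomic sequencing of Anabaena sp. strain PCC 7120, and those clones were later used to complement mutations in that organism.
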