Features (pLannotate 1.2.2; 21 found; start..end, strand, type, name):
      7..351     +  CDS            resD (fragment): REDF_ECOLI - Also known as D. Protein inferred from homology: Swiss-Prot protein existence level 3. Acts as a repressor of transcription and as a site-specific resolvase that cleaves at the RfsF site. From Escherichia coli (strain K12).
    817..1036    +  rep_origin     ori2: secondary origin of replication for the bacterial F plasmid; also known as oriS
   1127..1882    +  CDS            repE: replication initiation protein for the bacterial F plasmid; repE
   1885..2135    +  misc_feature   incC: incC; incompatibility region of the bacterial F plasmid
   2461..3636    +  CDS            sopA: partitioning protein for the bacterial F plasmid; sopA
   3636..4607    +  CDS            sopB: partitioning protein for the bacterial F plasmid; sopB
   4680..5153    +  misc_feature   sopC: sopC; centromere-like partitioning region of the bacterial F plasmid
   5253..5396    +  CDS            yuaZ (fragment): YUAZ_ECO57 - Protein predicted: Swiss-Prot protein existence level 4. From Escherichia coli O157:H7.
   5403..5489    -  CDS            traI (fragment): TRAI6_ECOLX - Experimental evidence at protein level: Swiss-Prot protein existence level 1. The initiation process of transfer DNA synthesis requires the interaction of at least three plasmid-specific components (TraH, I, and J) at the transfer origin resulting in the assembly of a specialised nucleoprotein complex - the relaxosome. Site- and strand-specific cleavage at the transfer origin is dependent on TraI and TraJ. From Escherichia coli.
   5527..5898    -  CDS            traJ: oriT-recognizing protein; traJ
   5931..6040    -  oriT           oriT: incP origin of transfer
   6192..6591    +  misc_feature   cos: lambda cos site; allows packaging into phage lambda particles
   6602..6635    +  protein_bind   loxP: Cre-mediated recombination occurs in the 8-bp core sequence (GCATACAT). Cre recombinase
   6651..6669    +  promoter       T7 promoter: promoter for bacteriophage T7 RNA polymerase
   6673..6701    -  misc_feature   MCS (fragment): pUC18/19 multiple cloning site
   6832..6849    -  promoter       SP6 promoter (fragment): promoter for bacteriophage SP6 RNA polymerase
   6864..6957    +  promoter       cat promoter (fragment): promoter of the E. coli cat gene encoding chloramphenicol acetyltransferase
   6958..7617    +  CDS            CmR: chloramphenicol acetyltransferase; cat; confers resistance to chloramphenicol
   7752..7808    +  CDS            ermC: LPRM_STAAU - Experimental evidence at protein level: Swiss-Prot protein existence level 1. This peptide is involved in the control mechanism of the synthesis of the erythromycin resistance protein. From Staphylococcus aureus.
   7871..8602    +  CDS            ermC: ERMC1_STAAU - Experimental evidence at transcript level: Swiss-Prot protein existence level 2. This protein produces a dimethylation of the adenine residue at position 2085 in 23S rRNA, resulting in reduced affinity between ribosomes and macrolide-lincosamide-streptogramin B antibiotics. From Staphylococcus aureus.
   8795..8836    +  terminator     bacterial terminator: putative bacterial transcription terminator
>Addgene plasmid #70680 | pRL838 | depositor full sequence | sequence record 126382 | pRL838 sequence 8850 bps
AAGCTCATGGAGCGGCGTAACCGTCGCACAGGAAGGACAGAGAAAGCGCGGATCTGGGAAGTGACGGACA
GAACGGTCAGGACCTGGATTGGGGAGGCGGTTGCCGCCGCTGCTGCTGACGGTGTGACGTTCTCTGTTCC
GGTCACACCACATACGTTCCGCCATTCCTATGCGATGCACATGCTGTATGCCGGTATACCGCTGAAAGTT
CTGCAAAGCCTGATGGGACATAAGTCCATCAGTTCAACGGAAGTCTACACGAAGGTTTTTGCGCTGGATG
TGGCTGCCCGGCACCGGGTGCAGTTTGCGATGCCGGAGTCTGATGCGGTTGCGATGCTGAAACAATTATC
CTGAGAATAAATGCCTTGGCCTTTATATGGAAATGTGGAACTGAGTGGATATGCTGTTTTTGTCTGTTAA
ACAGAGAAGCTGGCTGTTATCCACTGAGAAGCGAACGAAACAGTCGGGAAAATCTCCCATTATCGTAGAG
ATCCGCATTATTAATCTCAGGAGCCTGTGTAGCGTTTATAGGAAGTAGTGTTCTGTCATGATGCCTGCAA
GCGGTAACGAAAACGATTTGAATATGCCTTCAGGAACAATAGAAATCTTCGTGCGGTGTTACGTTGAAGT
GGAGCGGATTATGTCAGCAATGGACAGAACAACCTAATGAACACAGAACCATGATGTGGTCTGTCCTTTT
ACAGCCAGTAGGCTCGCCGCAGTCGAGCGACAGGGCGAAGCCCTCGAGTGAGCGAGGAAGCACCAGGGAA
CAGCACTTATATATTCTGCTTACACACGATGCCTGAAAAAACTTCCCTTGGGGTTATCCACTTATCCACG
GGGATATTTTTATAATTATTTTTTTTATAGTTTTTAGATCTTCTTTTTTAGAGCGCCTTGTAGGCCTTTA
TCCATGCTGGTTCTAGAGAAGGTGTTGTGACAAATTGCCCTTTCAGTGTGACAAATCACCCTCAAATGAC
AGTCCTGTCTGTGACAAATTGCCCTTAACCCTGTGACAAATTGCCCTCAGAAGAAGCTGTTTTTTCACAA
AGTTATCCCTGCTTATTGACTCTTTTTTATTTAGTGTGACAATCTAAAAACTTGTCACACTTCACATGGA
TCTGTCATGGCGGAAACAGCGGTTATCAATCACAAGAAACGTAAAAATAGCCCGCGAATCGTCCAGTCAA
ACGACCTCACTGAGGCGGCATATAGTCTCTCCCGGGATCAAAAACGTATGCTGTATCTGTTCGTTGACCA
GATCAGAAAATCTGATGGCACCCTACAGGAACATGACGGTATCTGCGAGATCCATGTTGCTAAATATGCT
GAAATATTCGGATTGACCTCTGCGGAAGCCAGTAAGGATATACGGCAGGCATTGAAGAGTTTCGCGGGGA
AGGAAGTGGTTTTTTATCGCCCTGAAGAGGATGCCGGCGATGAAAAAGGCTATGAATCTTTTCCTTGGTT
TATCAAACGTGCGCACAGTCCATCCAGAGGGCTTTACAGTGTACATATCAACCCATATCTCATTCCCTTC
TTTATCGGGTTACAGAACCGGTTTACGCAGTTTCGGCTTAGTGAAACAAAAGAAATCACCAATCCGTATG
CCATGCGTTTATACGAATCCCTGTGTCAGTATCGTAAGCCGGATGGCTCAGGCATCGTCTCTCTGAAAAT
CGACTGGATCATAGAGCGTTACCAGCTGCCTCAAAGTTACCAGCGTATGCCTGACTTCCGCCGCCGCTTC
CTGCAGGTCTGTGTTAATGAGATCAACAGCAGAACTCCAATGCGCCTCTCATACATTGAGAAAAAGAAAG
GCCGCCAGACGACTCATATCGTATTTTCCTTCCGCGATATCACTTCCATGACGACAGGATAGTCTGAGGG
TTATCTGTCACAGATTTGAGGGTGGTTCGTCACATTTGTTCTGACCTACTGAGGGTAATTTGTCACAGTT
TTGCTGTTTCCTTCAGCCTGCATGGATTTTCTCATACTTTTTGAACTGTAATTTTTAAGGAAGCCAAATT
TGAGGGCAGTTTGTCACAGTTGATTTCCTTCTCTTTCCCTTCGTCATGTGACCTGATATCGGGGGTTAGT
TCGTCATCATTGATGAGGGTTGATTATCACAGTTTATTACTCTGAATTGGCTATCCGCGTGTGTACCTCT
ACCTGGAGTTTTTCCCACGGTGGATATTTCTTCTTGCGCTGAGCGTAAGAGCTATCTGACAGAACAGTTC
TTCTTTGCTTCCTCGCCAGTTCGCTCGCTATGCTCGGTTACACGGCTGCGGCGAGCGCTAGTGATAATAA
GTGACTGAGGTATGTGCTCTTCTTATCTCCTTTTGTAGTGTTGCTCTTATTTTAAACAACTTTGCGGTTT
TTTGATGACTTTGCGATTTTGTTGTTGCTTTGCAGTAAATTGCAAGATTTAATAAAAAAACGCAAAGCAA
TGATTAAAGGATGTTCAGAATGAAACTCATGGAAACACTTAACCAGTGCATAAACGCTGGTCATGAAATG
ACGAAGGCTATCGCCATTGCACAGTTTAATGATGACAGCCCGGAAGCGAGGAAAATAACCCGGCGCTGGA
GAATAGGTGAAGCAGCGGATTTAGTTGGGGTTTCTTCTCAGGCTATCAGAGATGCCGAGAAAGCAGGGCG
ACTACCGCACCCGGATATGGAAATTCGAGGACGGGTTGAGCAACGTGTTGGTTATACAATTGAACAAATT
AATCATATGCGTGATGTGTTTGGTACGCGATTGCGACGTGCTGAAGACGTATTTCCACCGGTGATCGGGG
TTGCTGCCCATAAAGGTGGCGTTTACAAAACCTCAGTTTCTGTTCATCTTGCTCAGGATCTGGCTCTGAA
GGGGCTACGTGTTTTGCTCGTGGAAGGTAACGACCCCCAGGGAACAGCCTCAATGTATCACGGATGGGTA
CCAGATCTTCATATTCATGCAGAAGACACTCTCCTGCCTTTCTATCTTGGGGAAAAGGACGATGTCACTT
ATGCAATAAAGCCCACTTGCTGGCCGGGGCTTGACATTATTCCTTCCTGTCTGGCTCTGCACCGTATTGA
AACTGAGTTAATGGGCAAATTTGATGAAGGTAAACTGCCCACCGATCCACACCTGATGCTCCGACTGGCC
ATTGAAACTGTTGCTCATGACTATGATGTCATAGTTATTGACAGCGCGCCTAACCTGGGTATCGGCACGA
TTAATGTCGTATGTGCTGCTGATGTGCTGATTGTTCCCACGCCTGCTGAGTTGTTTGACTACACCTCCGC
ACTGCAGTTTTTCGATATGCTTCGTGATCTGCTCAAGAACGTTGATCTTAAAGGGTTCGAGCCTGATGTA
CGTATTTTGCTTACCAAATACAGCAATAGTAATGGCTCTCAGTCCCCGTGGATGGAGGAGCAAATTCGGG
ATGCCTGGGGAAGCATGGTTCTAAAAAATGTTGTACGTGAAACGGATGAAGTTGGTAAAGGTCAGATCCG
GATGAGAACTGTTTTTGAACAGGCCATTGATCAACGCTCTTCAACTGGTGCCTGGAGAAATGCTCTTTCT
ATTTGGGAACCTGTCTGCAATGAAATTTTCGATCGTCTGATTAAACCACGCTGGGAGATTAGATAATGAA
GCGTGCGCCTGTTATTCCAAAACATACGCTCAATACTCAACCGGTTGAAGATACTTCGTTATCGACACCA
GCTGCCCCGATGGTGGATTCGTTAATTGCGCGCGTAGGAGTAATGGCTCGCGGTAATGCCATTACTTTGC
CTGTATGTGGTCGGGATGTGAAGTTTACTCTTGAAGTGCTCCGGGGTGATAGTGTTGAGAAGACCTCTCG
GGTATGGTCAGGTAATGAACGTGACCAGGAGCTGCTTACTGAGGACGCACTGGATGATCTCATCCCTTCT
TTTCTACTGACTGGTCAACAGACACCGGCGTTCGGTCGAAGAGTATCTGGTGTCATAGAAATTGCCGATG
GGAGTCGCCGTCGTAAAGCTGCTGCACTTACCGAAAGTGATTATCGTGTTCTGGTTGGCGAGCTGGATGA
TGAGCAGATGGCTGCATTATCCAGATTGGGTAACGATTATCGCCCAACAAGTGCTTATGAACGTGGTCAG
CGTTATGCAAGCCGATTGCAGAATGAATTTGCTGGAAATATTTCTGCGCTGGCTGATGCGGAAAATATTT
CACGTAAGATTATTACCCGCTGTATCAACACCGCCAAATTGCCTAAATCAGTTGTTGCTCTTTTTTCTCA
CCCCGGTGAACTATCTGCCCGGTCAGGTGATGCACTTCAAAAAGCCTTTACAGATAAAGAGGAATTACTT
AAGCAGCAGGCATCTAACCTTCATGAGCAGAAAAAAGCTGGGGTGATATTTGAAGCTGAAGAAGTTATCA
CTCTTTTAACTTCTGTGCTTAAAACGTCATCTGCATCAAGAACTAGTTTAAGCTCACGACATCAGTTTGC
TCCTGGAGCGACAGTATTGTATAAGGGCGATAAAATGGTGCTTAACCTGGACAGGTCTCGTGTTCCAACT
GAGTGTATAGAGAAAATTGAGGCCATTCTTAAGGAACTTGAAAAGCCAGCACCCTGATGCGACCACGTTT
TAGTCTACGTTTATCTGTCTTTACTTAATGTCCTTTGTTACAGGCCAGAAAGCATAACTGGCCTGAATAT
TCTCTCTGGGCCCACTGTTCCACTTGTATCGTCGGTCTGATAATCAGACTGGGACCACGGTCCCACTCGT
ATCGTCGGTCTGATTATTAGTCTGGGACCACGGTCCCACTCGTATCGTCGGTCTGATTATTAGTCTGGGA
CCACGGTCCCACTCGTATCGTCGGTCTGATAATCAGACTGGGACCACGGTCCCACTCGTATCGTCGGTCT
GATTATTAGTCTGGGACCATGGTCCCACTCGTATCGTCGGTCTGATTATTAGTCTGGGACCACGGTCCCA
CTCGTATCGTCGGTCTGATTATTAGTCTGGAACCACGGTCCCACTCGTATCGTCGGTCTGATTATTAGTC
TGGGACCACGGTCCCACTCGTATCGTCGGTCTGATTATTAGTCTGGGACCACGATCCCACTCGTGTTGTC
GGTCTGATTATCGGTCTGGGACCACGGTCCCACTTGTATTGTCGATCAGACTATCAGCGTGAGACTACGA
TTCCATCAATGCCTGTCAAGGGCAAGTATTGACATGTCGTCGTAACCTGTAGAACGGAGTAACCTCGGTG
TGCGGTTGTATGCCTGCTGTGGATTGCTGCTGTGTCCTGCTTATCCACAACATTTTGCGCACGGTTATGT
GGACAAAATACCTGGTTACCCAGGCCGTGCCGGCACGTTAACCGGGCTGCATCCGATGCAAGTGTGTCGC
TGTCGAGGGGATCGTCTTGCCTTGCTCGTCGGTGATGTACTTCACCAGCTCCGCGAAGTCGCTCTTCTTG
ATGGAGCGCATGGGGACGTGCTTGGCAATCACGCGCACCCCCCGGCCGTTTTAGCGGCTAAAAAAGTCAT
GGCTCTGCCCTCGGGCGGACCACGCCCATCATGACCTTGCCAAGCTCGTCCTGCTTCTCTTCGATCTTCG
CCAGCAGGGCGAGGATCGTGGCATCACCGAACCGCGCCGTGCGCGGGTCGTCGGTGAGCCAGAGTTTCAG
CAGGCCGCCCAGGCGGCCCAGGTCGCCATTGATGCGGGCCAGCTCGCGGACGTGCTCATAGTCCACGACG
CCCGTGATTTTGTAGCCCTGGCCGACGGCCAGCAGGTAGGCCGACAGGCTCATGCCGGCCGCCGCCGCCT
TTTCCTCAATCGCTCTTCGTTCGTCTGGAAGGCAGTACACCTTGATAGGTGGGCTGCCCTTCCTGGTTGG
CTTGGTTTCATCAGCCATCCGCTTGCCCTCATCTGTTACGCCGGCGGTAGCCGGCCAGCCTCGCAGAGCA
GGATTCCCGTTGAGCACCGCCAGGTGCGAATAAGGGACAGTGAAGAAGGAACACCCGCTCGCGGGTGGGC
CTACTTCACCTATCCTGCCCGGCTGACGCCGTTGGATACACCAAGGAAAGTCTACACGAACCCTTTGGCA
AAATCCTGTATATCGTGCGAAAAAGGATGGATATACCGAAAAAATCGCTATAATGACCCCGAAGCAGGGT
TATGCAGCGGAAGATCGTCCTCGACGAGGACTTCCATTGTTCATTCCACGGACAAAAACAGAGAAAGGAA
ACGACAGAGGCCAAAAAGCCTCGCTTTCAGCACCTGTCGTTTCCTTTCTTTTCAGAGGGTATTTTAAATA
AAAACATTAAGTTATGACGAAGAAGAACGGAAACGCCTTAAACCGGAAAATTTTCATAAATAGCGAAAAC
CCGCGAGGTCGCCGCCCCGTAACCTGTCGGATCACCGGAAAGGACCCGTAAAGTGATAATGATTATCATC
TACATATCACAACGTGCGTGGAGGCCATCAAACCACGTCAAATAATCAATTATGACGCAGGTATCGTATT
AATTGATCTGCATCAACTTAACGTAAAAACAACTTCAGACAATACAAATCAGCGACACTGAATACGGGGC
AACCTCATGTCCTCATCGCTAATAACTTCGTATAGCATACATTATACGAAGTTATATTCGATGCGGCCGC
TAATACGACTCACTATAGGGAGAAGCTTGCATGCCTGCAGGTCGACTCTAGGGGTACCGAGCTCGAATTC
ATCGATCTCGTAACCCGGGCCCGCGGATGCATATGATCAGATCTTAAGGCCTAGGTCTAGACGTCGTACG
TGCACTCGAGCCCGGGCGCGCCGGACCGGCCGGCAGGGATCCTATAGTGTCACCTAAATCGTATGCGGCC
GCTCGTAAGAGGTTCCAACTTTCACCATAATGAAATAAGATCACTACCGGGCGTATTTTTTGAGTTATCG
AGATTTTCAGGAGCTAAGGAAGCTAAAATGGAGAAAAAAATCACTGGATATACCACCGTTGATATATCCC
AATGGCATCGTAAAGAACATTTTGAGGCATTTCAGTCAGTTGCTCAATGTACCTATAACCAGACCGTTCA
GCTGGATATTACGGCCTTTTTAAAGACCGTAAAGAAAAATAAGCACAAGTTTTATCCGGCCTTTATTCAC
ATTCTTGCCCGCCTGATGAATGCTCATCCGGAATTCCGTATGGCAATGAAAGACGGTGAGCTGGTGATAT
GGGATAGTGTTCACCCTTGTTACACCGTTTTCCATGAGCAAACTGAAACGTTTTCATCGCTCTGGAGTGA
ATACCACGACGATTTCCGGCAGTTTCTACACATATATTCGCAAGATGTGGCGTGTTACGGTGAAAACCTG
GCCTATTTCCCTAAAGGGTTTATTGAGAATATGTTTTTCGTCTCAGCCAATCCCTGGGTGAGTTTCACCA
GTTTTGATTTAAACGTGGCCAATATGGACAACTTCTTCGCCCCCGTTTTCACCATGGGCAAATATTATAC
GCAAGGCGACAAGGTGCTGATGCCGCTGGCGATTCAGGTTCATCATGCCGTTTGTGATGGCTTCCATGTC
GGCAGAATGCTTAATGAATTACAACAGTACTGCGATGAGTGGCAGGGCGGGGCGTAATTTTTTTAAGGCA
GTTATTGGTGCCCTTAAACGCCTGGTGCTACGCCTGAATAAGTGATAATAAGCGGATGAATGGCAGAAAT
TCGATGAATTCGCGTGCTATAATTATACTAATTTTATAAGGAGGAAAAAATATGGGCATTTTTAGTATTT
TTGTAATCAGCACAGTTCATTATCAACCAAACAAAAAATAAGTGGTTATAATGAATCGTTAATAAGCAAA
ATTCATATAACCAAATTAAAGAGGGTTATAATGAACGAGAAAAATATAAAACACAGTCAAAACTTTATTA
CTTCAAAACATAATATAGATAAAATAATGACAAATATAAGATTAAATGAACATGATAATATCTTTGAAAT
CGGCTCAGGAAAAGGCCATTTTACCCTTGAATTAGTAAAGAGGTGTAATTTCGTAACTGCCATTGAAATA
GACCATAAATTATGCAAAACTACAGAAAATAAACTTGTTGATCACGATAATTTCCAAGTTTTAAACAAGG
ATATATTGCAGTTTAAATTTCCTAAAAACCAATCCTATAAAATATATGGTAATATACCTTATAACATAAG
TACGGATATAATACGCAAAATTGTTTTTGATAGTATAGCTAATGAGATTTATTTAATCGTGGAATACGGG
TTTGCTAAAAGATTATTAAATACAAAACGCTCATTGGCATTACTTTTAATGGCAGAAGTTGATATTTCTA
TATTAAGTATGGTTCCAAGAGAATATTTTCATCCTAAACCTAAAGTGAATAGCTCACTTATCAGATTAAG
TAGAAAAAAATCAAGAATATCACACAAAGATAAACAAAAGTATAATTATTTCGTTATGAAATGGGTTAAC
AAAGAATACAAGAAAATATTTACAAAAAATCAATTTAACAATTCCTTAAAACATGCAGGAATTGACGATT
TAAACAATATTAGCTTTGAACAATTCTTATCTCTTTTCAATAGCTATAAATTATTTAATAAGTAAGTTAA
GGGATGCAGGTCGAGTACCCGTACAAGCCTAATTGTGTAGCATCTGGCTTACTGAAGCAGACCCTATCAT
CTCTCTCGTAAACTGCCGTCAGAGTCGGTTTGGTTGGACGAACCTTCTGAGTTTCTGGTAACGCCGTCCC
GCACCCGGAAATGGTCAGCGAACCAATCAGCAGGGTCATCGCTAGAAATCATCCTTAGCGAAAGCTAAGG
ATTTTTTTTATCTGAATTAATTCTCGCGAT
