>Addgene plasmid #70680 | pRL838 | addgene partial sequence | sequence record 130072 | CAT-R 5'-GCAACTGACTGAAATGCCTC-3'
GGTATATCCAGTGATTTTTTTCTCCATTTTAGCTTCCTTAGCTCCTGAAAATCTCGATAACTCAAAAAAT
ACGCCCGGTAGTGATCTTATTTCATTATGGTGAAAGTTGGAACCTCTTACGAGCGGCCGCATACGATTTA
GGTGACACTATAGGATCCCTGCCGGCCGGTCCGGCGCGCCCGGGCTCGAGTGCACGTACGACGTCTAGAC
CTAGGCCTTAAGATCTGATCATATGCATCCGCGGGCCCGGGTTACGAGATCGATGAATTCGAGCTCGGTA
CCCCTAGAGTCGACCTGCAGGCATGCAAGCTTCTCCCTATAGTGAGTCGTATTAGCGGCCGCATCGAATA
TAACTTCGTATAATGTATGCTATACGAAGTTATTAGCGATGAGGACATGAGGTTGCCCCGTATTCAGTGT
CGCTGATTTGTATTGTCTGAAGTTGTTTTTACGTTAAGTTGATGCAGATCAATTAATACGATACCTGCGT
CATAATTGATTATTTGACGTGGTTTGATGGCCTCCACGCACGTTGTGATATGTAGATGATAATCATTATC
ACTTTACGGGTCCTTTCCGGTGATCCGACAGGTTACGGGGCGGCGACCTCGCGGGTTTTCGCTATTTATG
AAAATTTTCCGGTTTAAGGCGTTTCCGTTCTTCTTCGTCATAACTTAATGTTTTTATTTAAAATACCCTC
TGAAAAGAAAGGAAACGACAGGTGCTGAAAGCGA
